>Addgene plasmid #226112 | pEJS1353 CMV-AcrIIC3-FLAGNLS-mCherry-3xmiR-33b CMV-BFP | addgene full sequence | sequence record 448314 | Addgene NGS Result
CGCCATTCTGCCTGGGGACGTCGGAGCAAGCTTGATTTAGGTGACACTATAGACGGAATTGTACCCGCGG
CCGATCCACCGGTCGCCACCATGTTCAAACGGGCCATTATTTTCACCAGCTTCAACGGCTTCGAGAAGGT
CAGTCGCACGGAAAAACGGCGCCTTGCCAAGATAATTAACGCCAGAGTTAGTATAATCGACGAGTATCTT
CGCGCCAAAGACACCAACGCCTCCTTGGACGGACAGTATAGAGCATTCCTTTTCAATGATGAGTCACCAG
CGATGACCGAATTCCTCGCTAAGCTCAAGGCGTTCGCAGAAAGCTGTACTGGTATAAGCATTGATGCGTG
GGAGATTGAAGAGAGCGAGTATGTTCGATTGCCCGTCGAACGGAGAGATTTCCTTGCGGCGGCCAATGGC
AAAGAAATTTTCAAAATTGGCGGGGATTATAAGGATGATGATGATAAGGGCTCCCCTAAGAAGAAGAGAA
AGGTGGGATCCGGAAGTATGGTGAGCAAGGGCGAGGAGGATAACATGGCCATCATCAAGGAGTTCATGCG
CTTCAAGGTGCACATGGAGGGCTCCGTGAACGGCCACGAGTTCGAGATCGAGGGCGAGGGCGAGGGCCGC
CCCTACGAGGGCACCCAGACCGCCAAGCTGAAGGTGACCAAGGGTGGCCCCCTGCCCTTCGCCTGGGACA
TCCTGTCCCCTCAGTTCATGTACGGCTCCAAGGCCTACGTGAAGCACCCCGCCGACATCCCCGACTACTT
GAAGCTGTCCTTCCCCGAGGGCTTCAAGTGGGAGCGCGTGATGAACTTCGAGGACGGCGGCGTGGTGACC
GTGACCCAGGACTCCTCACTGCAGGACGGCGAGTTCATCTACAAGGTGAAGCTGCGCGGCACCAACTTCC
CCTCCGACGGCCCCGTAATGCAGAAGAAGACCATGGGCTGGGAGGCCTCCTCCGAGCGGATGTACCCCGA
GGACGGCGCCCTGAAGGGCGAGATCAAGCAGAGGCTGAAGCTGAAGGACGGCGGCCACTACTACGCTGAG
GTCAAGACCACCTACAAGGCCAAGAAGCCCGTGCAGCTGCCCGGCGCCTACAACGTCAACATCAAGTTGG
ACATCACCTCCCACAACGAGGACTACACCATCGTGGAACAGTACGAACGCGCTGAGGGCCGCCACTCCAC
CGGCGGCATGGACGAGCTGTACAAGTGATAAAGCGGCCATCAAGCTGCAATGCAACAGCAATGCACGCAA
TGCAACAGCAATGCACGCAATGCAACAGCAATGCACAGCTCGCTGATCAGCCTCGACTGTGCCTTCTAGT
TGCCAGCCATCTGTTGTTTGCCCCTCCCCCGTGCCTTCCTTGACCCTGGAAGGTGCCACTCCCACTGTCC
TTTCCTAATAAAATGAGGAAATTGCATCGCATTGTCTGAGTAGGTGTCATTCTATTCTGGGGGGTGGGGT
GGGGCAGGACAGCAAGGGGGAGGATTGGGAAGACAATAGCCTAGGTAGATAAGTAGCATGGCGGGTGATC
TTCAATATTGGCCATTAGCCATATTATTCATTGGTTATATAGCATAAATCAATATTGGCTATTGGCCATT
GCATACGTTGTATCTATATCATAATATGTACATTTATATTGGCTCATGTCCAATATGACCGCCATGTTGG
CATTGATTATTGACTAGTTATTAATAGTAATCAATTACGGGGTCATTAGTTCATAGCCCATATATGGAGT
TCCGCGTTACATAACTTACGGTAAATGGCCCGCCTGGCTGACCGCCCAACGACCCCCGCCCATTGACGTC
AATAATGACGTATGTTCCCATAGTAACGCCAATAGGGACTTTCCATTGACGTCAATGGGTGGAGTATTTA
CGGTAAACTGCCCACTTGGCAGTACATCAAGTGTATCATATGCCAAGTCCGCCCCCTATTGACGTCAATG
ACGGTAAATGGCCCGCCTGGCATTATGCCCAGTACATGACCTTACGGGACTTTCCTACTTGGCAGTACAT
CTACGTATTAGTCATCGCTATTACCATGGTGATGCGGTTTTGGCAGTACACCAATGGGCGTGGATAGCGG
TTTGACTCACGGGGATTTCCAAGTCTCCACCCCATTGACGTCAATGGGAGTTTGTTTTGGCACCAAAATC
AACGGGACTTTCCAAAATGTCGTAACAACTGCGATCGCCCGCCCCGTTGACGCAAATGGGCGGTAGGCGT
GTACGGTGGGAGGTCTATATAAGCAGAGCTCGTTTAGTGAACCGTCAGATCACTAGAAGCTTTATTGCGG
TAGTTTATCACAGTTAAATTGCTAACGCAGTCAGTGCTTCTGACACAACAGTCTCGAACTTAAGCTGCAG
TGACTCTCTTAAGGTAGCCTTGCAGAAGTTGGTCGTGAGGCACTGGGCAGGTAAGTATCAAGGTTACAAG
ACAGGTTTAAGGAGACCAATAGAAACTGGGCTTGTCGAGACAGAGAAGACTCTTGCGTTTCTGATAGGCA
CCTATTGGTCTTACTGACATCCACTTTGCCTTTCTCTCCACAGGTGTCCACTCCCAGTTCAATTACAGCT
CTTAAGGCTAGAGTACTTAATACGACTCACTATAGGCTAGAATGGTGTCTAAGGGCGAAGAGCTGATTAA
GGAGAACATGCACATGAAGCTGTACATGGAGGGCACCGTGGACAACCATCACTTCAAGTGCACATCCGAG
GGCGAAGGCAAGCCCTACGAGGGCACCCAGACCATGAGAATCAAGGTGGTCGAGGGCGGCCCTCTCCCCT
TCGCCTTCGACATCCTGGCTACTAGCTTCCTCTACGGCAGCAAGACCTTCATCAACCACACCCAGGGCAT
CCCCGACTTCTTCAAGCAGTCCTTCCCTGAGGGCTTCACATGGGAGAGAGTCACCACATACGAAGACGGG
GGCGTGCTGACCGCTACCCAGGACACCAGCCTCCAGGACGGCTGCCTCATCTACAACGTCAAGATCAGAG
GGGTGAACTTCACATCCAACGGCCCTGTGATGCAGAAGAAAACACTCGGCTGGGAGGCCTTCACCGAGAC
GCTGTACCCCGCTGACGGCGGCCTGGAAGGCAGAAACGACATGGCCCTGAAGCTCGTGGGCGGGAGCCAT
CTGATCGCAAACGCCAAGACCACATATAGATCCAAGAAACCCGCTAAGAACCTCAAGATGCCTGGCGTCT
ACTATGTGGACTACAGACTGGAAAGAATCAAGGAGGCCAACAACGAGACCTACGTCGAGCAGCACGAGGT
GGCAGTGGCCAGATACTGCGACCTCCCTAGCAAACTGGGGCACAAGCTTAATTGAACGCGTCGAGCATGC
ATCTAGGGCGGCCAATTCCGCCCCTCTCCCCCCCCCCCTCTCCCTCCCCCCCCCCTAACGTTACTGGCCG
AAGCCGCTTGGAATAAGGCCGGTGTGCGTTTGTCTATATGTTATTTTCCACCATATTGCCGTCTTTTGGC
AATGTGAGGGCCCGGAAACCTGGCCCTGTCTTCTTGACGAGCATTCCTAGGGGTCTTTCCCCTCTCGCCA
AAGGAATGCAAGGTCTGTTGAATGTCGTGAAGGAAGCAGTTCCTCTGGAAGCTTCTTGAAGACAAACAAC
GTCTGTAGCGACCCTTTGCAGGCAGCGGAACCCCCCACCTGGCGACAGGTGCCTCTGCGGCCAAAAGCCA
CGTGTATAAGATACACCTGCAAAGGCGGCACAACCCCAGTGCCACGTTGTGAGTTGGATAGTTGTGGAAA
GAGTCAAATGGCTCTCCTCAAGCGTATTCAACAAGGGGCTGAAGGATGCCCAGAAGGTACCCCATTGTAT
GGGATCTGATCTGGGGCCTCGGTGCACATGCTTTACATGTGTTTAGTCGAGGTTAAAAAAACGTCTAGGC
CCCCCGAACCACGGGGACGTGGTTTTCCTTTGAAAAACACGATGATAAGCTTGCCACAACCCGGGATCCT
CTAGAGTCGACCCGGGCGGCCGCTTCCCTTTAGTGAGGGTTAATGCTTCGAGCAGACATGATAAGATACA
TTGATGAGTTTGGACAAACCACAACTAGAATGCAGTGAAAAAAATGCTTTATTTGTGAAATTTGTGATGC
TATTGCTTTATTTGTAACCATTATAAGCTGCAATAAACAAGTTAACAACAACAATTGCATTCATTTTATG
TTTCAGGTTCAGGGGGAGATGTGGGAGGTTTTTTAAAGCAAGTAAAACCTCTACAAATGTGGTAAAATCC
GATAAGGATCGATCCGGGCGGTACCCAGCTTTTGTTCCCTTTAGTGAGGGTTAATTGCGCGCTTGGCGTA
ATCATGGTCATAGCTGTTTCCTGTGTGAAATTGTTATCCGCTCACAATTCCACACAACATACGAGCCGGG
AGCATAAAGTGTAAAGCCTGGGGTGCCTAATGAGTGAGCTAACTCACATTAATTGCGTTGCGCTCACTGC
CCGCTTTCCAGTCGGGAAACCTGTCGTGCCAGCTGCATTAATGAATCGGCCAACGCGCGGGGAGAGGCGG
TTTGCGTATTGGGCGCTCTTCCGCTTCCTCGCTCACTGACTCGCTGCGCTCGGTCGTTCGGCTGCGGCGA
GCGGTATCAGCTCACTCAAAGGCGGTAATACGGTTATCCACAGAATCAGGGGATAACGCAGGAAAGAACA
TGTGAGCAAAAGGCCAGCAAAAGGCCAGGAACCGTAAAAAGGCCGCGTTGCTGGCGTTTTTCCATAGGCT
CCGCCCCCCTGACGAGCATCACAAAAATCGACGCTCAAGTCAGAGGTGGCGAAACCCGACAGGACTATAA
AGATACCAGGCGTTTCCCCCTGGAAGCTCCCTCGTGCGCTCTCCTGTTCCGACCCTGCCGCTTACCGGAT
ACCTGTCCGCCTTTCTCCCTTCGGGAAGCGTGGCGCTTTCTCATAGCTCACGCTGTAGGTATCTCAGTTC
GGTGTAGGTCGTTCGCTCCAAGCTGGGCTGTGTGCACGAACCCCCCGTTCAGCCCGACCGCTGCGCCTTA
TCCGGTAACTATCGTCTTGAGTCCAACCCGGTAAGACACGACTTATCGCCACTGGCAGCAGCCACTGGTA
ACAGGATTAGCAGAGCGAGGTATGTAGGCGGTGCTACAGAGTTCTTGAAGTGGTGGCCTAACTACGGCTA
CACTAGAAGAACAGTATTTGGTATCTGCGCTCTGCTGAAGCCAGTTACCTTCGGAAAAAGAGTTGGTAGC
TCTTGATCCGGCAAACAAACCACCGCTGGTAGCGGTGGTTTTTTTGTTTGCAAGCAGCAGATTACGCGCA
GAAAAAAAGGATCTCAAGAAGATCCTTTGATCTTTTCTACGGGGTCTGACGCTCAGTGGAACGAAAACTC
ACGTTAAGGGATTTTGGTCATGAGATTATCAAAAAGGATCTTCACCTAGATCCTTTTAAATTAAAAATGA
AGTTTTAAATCAATCTAAAGTATATATGAGTAAACTTGGTCTGACAGTTACCAATGCTTAATCAGTGAGG
CACCTATCTCAGCGATCTGTCTATTTCGTTCATCCATAGTTGCCTGACTCCCCGTCGTGTAGATAACTAC
GATACGGGAGGGCTTACCATCTGGCCCCAGTGCTGCAATGATACCGCGAGACCCACGCTCACCGGCTCCA
GATTTATCAGCAATAAACCAGCCAGCCGGAAGGGCCGAGCGCAGAAGTGGTCCTGCAACTTTATCCGCCT
CCATCCAGTCTATTAATTGTTGCCGGGAAGCTAGAGTAAGTAGTTCGCCAGTTAATAGTTTGCGCAACGT
TGTTGCCATTGCTACAGGCATCGTGGTGTCACGCTCGTCGTTTGGTATGGCTTCATTCAGCTCCGGTTCC
CAACGATCAAGGCGAGTTACATGATCCCCCATGTTGTGCAAAAAAGCGGTTAGCTCCTTCGGTCCTCCGA
TCGTTGTCAGAAGTAAGTTGGCCGCAGTGTTATCACTCATGGTTATGGCAGCACTGCATAATTCTCTTAC
TGTCATGCCATCCGTAAGATGCTTTTCTGTGACTGGTGAGTACTCAACCAAGTCATTCTGAGAATAGTGT
ATGCGGCGACCGAGTTGCTCTTGCCCGGCGTCAATACGGGATAATACCGCGCCACATAGCAGAACTTTAA
AAGTGCTCATCATTGGAAAACGTTCTTCGGGGCGAAAACTCTCAAGGATCTTACCGCTGTTGAGATCCAG
TTCGATGTAACCCACTCGTGCACCCAACTGATCTTCAGCATCTTTTACTTTCACCAGCGTTTCTGGGTGA
GCAAAAACAGGAAGGCAAAATGCCGCAAAAAAGGGAATAAGGGCGACACGGAAATGTTGAATACTCATAC
TCTTCCTTTTTCAATATTATTGAAGCATTTATCAGGGTTATTGTCTCATGAGCGGATACATATTTGAATG
TATTTAGAAAAATAAACAAATAGGGGTTCCGCGCACATTTCCCCGAAAAGTGCCACCTAAATTGTAAGCG
TTAATATTTTGTTAAAATTCGCGTTAAATTTTTGTTAAATCAGCTCATTTTTTAACCAATAGGCCGAAAT
CGGCAAAATCCCTTATAAATCAAAAGAATAGACCGAGATAGGGT
[37 nt withheld, positions 6625-6661]
AAAGAACGTGGACTCCAACGTCAAAGG
[49 nt withheld, positions 6689-6737]
T
[91 nt withheld, positions 6739-6829]
G
[124 nt withheld, positions 6831-6954]
CCCATTCGCCATTCAGGCTGCGCAACTGTTGGGAAGGGCGATCGGTGCGGGCCTCTTCGCTATTACGCCA
GTCGACCGCCAATTCAATATGGCGTATATGGACTCATGCCAATTCAATATGGTGGATCTGGACCTGTGCC
AATTCAATATGGCGTATATGGACTCGTGCCAATTCAATATGGTGGATCTGGACCCCAGCCAATTCAATAT
GGCGGACTTGGCACCATGCCAATTCAATATGGCGGACCTGGCACTGTGCCAACTGGGGAGGGGTCTACTT
GGCACGGTGCCAAGTTTGAGGAGGGGTCTTGGCCCTGTGCCAAGTCCGCCATATTGAATTGGCATGGTGC
CAATAATGGCGGCCATATTGGCTATATGCCAGGATCAATATATAGGCAATATCCAATATGGCCCTATGCC
AATATGGCTATTGGCCAGGTTCAATACTATGTATTGGCCCTATGCCATATAGTATTCCATATATGGGTTT
TCCTATTGACGTAGATAGCCCCTCCCAATGGGCGGTCCCATATACCATATATGGGGCTTCCTAATACCGC
CCATAGCCACTCCCCCATTGACGTCAATGGTCTCTATATATGGTCTTTCCTATTGACGTCATATGGGCGG
TCCTATTGACGTATATGGCGCCTCCCCCATTGACGTCAATTACGGTAAATGGCCCGCCTGGCTCAATGCC
CATTGACGTCAATAGGACCACCCACCATTGACGTCAATGGGATGGCTCATTGCCCATTCATATCCGTTCT
CACGCCCCCTATTGACGTCAATGACGGTAAATGGCCCACTTGGCAGTACATCAATATCTATTAATAGTAA
CTTGGCAAGTACATTACTATTGGAAGTACGCCAGGGTACATTGGCAGTACTCCCATTGACGTCAATGGCG
GTAAATGGCCCGCGATGGCTGCCAAGTACATCCCCATTGACGTCAATGGGGAGGGGCAATGACGCAAATG
GGCGTTCCATTGACGTAAATGGGCGGTAGGCGTGCCTAATGGGAGGTCTATATAAGCAATGCTCGTTTAG
GGAAC
Features (pLannotate 1.2.2; 25 found; start..end, strand, type, name):
     35..53      +  promoter       SP6 promoter: promoter for bacteriophage SP6 RNA polymerase
    445..469     +  CDS            2xFLAG (fragment): two tandem FLAG® epitope tags
    508..1215    +  CDS            mCherry: mCherry is a basic (constitutively fluorescent) red fluorescent protein published in 2004, derived from Discosoma sp.. It is reported to be a very rapidly-maturing monomer with low acid sensitivity.
   1317..1428    +  polyA_signal   bGH poly(A) signal: bovine growth hormone polyadenylation signal
   1681..2058    +  enhancer       CMV enhancer: human cytomegalovirus immediate early enhancer
   2059..2270    +  promoter       CMV promoter: human cytomegalovirus (CMV) immediate early promoter
   2431..2563    +  intron         chimeric intron: chimera between introns from human β-globin and immunoglobulin heavy chain genes
   2608..2626    +  promoter       T7 promoter: promoter for bacteriophage T7 RNA polymerase
   2632..3342    +  CDS            mTagBFP2: mTagBFP2 is a basic (constitutively fluorescent) blue fluorescent protein published in 2011, derived from Entacmaea quadricolor. It is reported to be a very rapidly-maturing monomer with very low acid sensitivity.
   3506..3968    +  misc_feature   IRES: internal ribosome entry site (IRES) of the encephalomyocarditis virus (EMCV)
   3983..4002    +  misc_feature   MCS (fragment): pUC18/19 multiple cloning site
   4017..4034    -  promoter       T3 promoter (fragment): promoter for bacteriophage T3 RNA polymerase
   4052..4173    -  polyA_signal   SV40 poly(A) signal: SV40 polyadenylation signal
   4196..4264    -  CDS            large T antigen (fragment): large T antigen from SV40 (simian virus 40)
   4308..4326    -  promoter       T3 promoter: promoter for bacteriophage T3 RNA polymerase
   4371..4387    -  protein_bind   lac operator: The lac repressor binds to the lac operator to inhibit transcription in E. coli. This inhibition can be relieved by adding lactose or isopropyl-β-D-thiogalactopyranoside (IPTG). lac repressor encoded by lacI
   4395..4425    -  promoter       lac promoter: promoter for the E. coli lac operon
   4440..4461    -  protein_bind   CAP binding site: CAP binding activates transcription in the presence of cAMP. E. coli catabolite activator protein
   4474..4566    -  CDS            lacI (fragment): lac repressor; lacI; The lac repressor binds to the lac operator to inhibit transcription in E. coli. This inhibition can be relieved by adding lactose or isopropyl-β-D-thiogalactopyranoside (IPTG).
   4749..5337    -  rep_origin     ori: high-copy-number ColE1/pMB1/pBR322/pUC origin of replication
   5508..6368    -  CDS            AmpR: β-lactamase; bla; confers resistance to ampicillin, carbenicillin, and related antibiotics
   6369..6473    -  promoter       AmpR promoter: bla
   6526..6954    -  rep_origin     f1 ori (sequence partly withheld): f1 bacteriophage origin of replication; arrow indicates direction of (+) strand synthesis
   6959..7025    -  CDS            lacZα (fragment): LacZα fragment of β-galactosidase; lacZ fragment
   7032..8009    +  promoter       CMV IE94 promoter: enhancer/promoter region of simian cytomegalovirus major immediate early transcription unit IE94
