[The description below was written by a language model from this plasmid's Addgene catalogue record and pLannotate feature annotations shown in this document.]
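Description:
pEJS1353 CMV-AcrIIC3-FLAGNLS-mCherry-3xmiR-33b CMV-BFP is a mammalian expression plasmid of about 8 kb built on the pCDest backbone and designed as a two-colour fluorescent reporter of microRNA activity. It is propagated in E. coli through a high-copy ColE1/pUC-type origin with ampicillin selection (AmpR, β-lactamase). An f1 phage origin and remnants of lac/lacZα cloning sequence are also present in the backbone.

The plasmid carries two independent transcription units. In the first, a CMV promoter, annotated in the sequence as the simian CMV IE94 enhancer/promoter spanning the end of the circular map, drives AcrIIC3, an anti-CRISPR protein from Neisseria meningitidis. AcrIIC3 is fused at its C terminus to a FLAG epitope, a nuclear localization signal (per the construct name) and mCherry, and the unit ends in a bGH polyadenylation signal. The AcrIIC3 coding region, the NLS and the microRNA sites were not picked up by the automated annotation. According to the record, three hsa-miR-33b target sites lie in the 3′ UTR, which would place them between mCherry and the bGH signal. When miR-33b is present in a cell, it should repress this transcript and lower the red fluorescence.

The second unit uses the human CMV enhancer/promoter and a chimeric intron to express mTagBFP2. An EMCV IRES follows, with no annotated downstream coding sequence, and then an SV40 poly(A) region that is annotated on the opposite strand. BFP lacks the microRNA sites and serves as a transfection control, so the mCherry-to-BFP ratio reports miR-33b-mediated repression. This readout is relevant to microRNA-based detargeting of anti-CRISPR expression. SP6, T7 and T3 phage promoters flank the cassettes.
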