Addgene plasmid #226112: pEJS1353 CMV-AcrIIC3-FLAGNLS-mCherry-3xmiR-33b CMV-BFP
Purpose: Mammalian expression of AcrIIC3-mCherry fusion with microRNA target sites in the 3' UTR as a reporter of microRNA repression. BFP expressed separately as a transfection control.
Depositing lab: Erik Sontheimer. Depositing organization: University of Massachusetts, Worcester. Publication: Absolute Quantification of Mammalian MicroRNAs for Therapeutic RNA Cleavage and Detargeting. Kraus C, Wang J, Zheng H, Broderick J, Ajaykumar N, Zamani M, Yang M, Cecchini K, Liang SQ, Kolumba O, Chase K, Lee J, Xue W, Sontheimer E, Gainetdinov I. RNA. 2025 May 28:rna.080566.125. doi: 10.1261/rna.080566.125. PubMed 40436630.
Backbone
  Vector backbone: pCDest
  Backbone size w/o insert (bp): 7665
  Total vector size (bp): 8012
  Vector type: Mammalian Expression
Growth in bacteria
  Bacterial resistance: Ampicillin, 100 μg/mL
  Growth temperature: 37°C
  Growth strain: DH5alpha
  Copy number: Unknown
Gene/Insert
  Gene/Insert name: AcrIIC3
  Species: Neisseria meningitidis
  Promoter: CMV
  Tag / fusion protein: FLAG (C terminal on insert); mCherry (C terminal on insert); hsa-miR-33b Target Sites (C terminal on insert)
  Cloning method: Gibson Cloning
  Sequencing primers: 5′ cggaattgtacccgcgg
Terms and licenses: Academic/Nonprofit Terms; Industry Terms: Not Available to Industry
How to cite: pEJS1353 CMV-AcrIIC3-FLAGNLS-mCherry-3xmiR-33b CMV-BFP was a gift from Erik Sontheimer (Addgene plasmid # 226112 ; http://n2t.net/addgene:226112 ; RRID:Addgene_226112)
